Addgene plasmid #101290: GFP-mROCK1-delta2
Purpose: Mammalian expression of Rock1-GFP for the study of localisation signaling.
Depositing lab: Alpha Yap. Depositing organization: University of Queensland. Publication: Feedback regulation through myosin II confers robustness on RhoA signalling at E-cadherin junctions. Priya R, Gomez GA, Budnar S, Verma S, Cox HL, Hamilton NA, Yap AS. Nat Cell Biol. 2015 Oct;17(10):1282-93. doi: 10.1038/ncb3239. Epub 2015 Sep 14. PubMed 26368311.
Backbone
  Vector backbone: pEGFP-C1
  Vector type: Mammalian Expression
Growth in bacteria
  Bacterial resistance: Kanamycin, 50 μg/mL
  Growth temperature: 37°C
  Growth strain: DH5alpha
  Copy number: High Copy
Gene/Insert
  Gene/Insert name: Rock1
  Species: M. musculus (mouse)
  Mutation: 1-727 aa
  GenBank ID: NM_009071.2
  Entrez Gene: Rock1 (a.k.a. 1110055K06Rik, Rock-I)
  Promoter: CMV
  Cloning method: Restriction Enzyme; 5′ cloning site SacI (unknown if destroyed); 3′ cloning site KpnI (unknown if destroyed)
  Sequencing primers: 5′ EGFP-N
Terms and licenses: Academic/Nonprofit Terms; Industry Terms: Not Available to Industry
How to cite: GFP-mROCK1-delta2 was a gift from Alpha Yap (Addgene plasmid # 101290 ; http://n2t.net/addgene:101290 ; RRID:Addgene_101290)
