[The description below was written by a language model from this plasmid's Addgene catalogue record and pLannotate feature annotations shown in this document.]
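Description:
GFP-mROCK1-delta2 is a mammalian expression plasmid built on the pEGFP-C1 backbone that produces a truncated mouse Rho-associated kinase 1 (Rock1) fused to the C-terminus of EGFP. The sequenced record is about 6.9 kb. It is maintained in E. coli through a high-copy ColE1/pUC-type origin and selected with kanamycin. The same Tn5 NeoR/KanR aminoglycoside phosphotransferase gene sits behind tandem bacterial (bla-type) and SV40 early promoters and is followed by an HSV TK polyadenylation signal, so it can also confer G418 resistance in transfected mammalian cells. An f1 origin is present as well. The short fragments annotated as ble, SV40 large T antigen and bGH poly(A) appear to be residual backbone sequence rather than functional elements.

The expression cassette consists of the human CMV immediate-early enhancer and promoter driving EGFP, a short stretch of multiple cloning site acting as a linker, and then the Rock1 fragment, terminated by the SV40 poly(A) signal. The insert was cloned between SacI and KpnI sites and encodes residues 1–727 of mouse Rock1. This matches the roughly 2.2 kb annotated Rock1 coding fragment and represents the N-terminal portion of the protein, with the C-terminal remainder deleted. Although the catalogue purpose reads "Rock1-GFP", the feature order shows that the fluorescent protein is at the N-terminus of the fusion.

The stated purpose is mammalian expression of GFP-tagged Rock1 to study localisation and signalling. As one of what seems to be a deletion series, the plasmid is suited to mapping which regions of Rock1 govern its subcellular targeting, for example in the depositing lab's work on RhoA signalling at E-cadherin junctions.
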