Features (pLannotate 1.2.2; 16 found; start..end, strand, type, name):
     14..602     +  rep_origin     ori: high-copy-number ColE1/pMB1/pBR322/pUC origin of replication
    777..1080    +  enhancer       CMV enhancer: human cytomegalovirus immediate early enhancer
   1081..1284    +  promoter       CMV promoter: human cytomegalovirus (CMV) immediate early promoter
   1329..2045    +  CDS            EGFP: EGFP is a basic (constitutively fluorescent) green fluorescent protein published in 1996, derived from Aequorea victoria. It is reported to be a rapidly-maturing weak dimer with moderate acid sensitivity.
   2046..2069    +  misc_feature   MCS (fragment): multiple cloning site
   2070..4250    +  CDS            Rock1 (fragment): ROCK1_MOUSE - Experimental evidence at protein level: Swiss-Prot protein existence level 1. Protein kinase which is a key regulator of the actin cytoskeleton and cell polarity (PubMed:19036714, PubMed:19181962). Involved in regulation of smooth muscle contraction, actin cytoskeleton organization, stress fiber and focal adhesion formation, neurite retraction, cell adhesion and motility via phosphorylation of DAPK3, GFAP, LIMK1, LIMK2, MYL9/MLC2, TPPP, PFN1 and PPP1R12A (PubMed:19036714, PubMed:19181962). Phosphorylates FHOD1 and acts synergistically with it to promote SRC-dependent non-apoptoti
   4254..4279    +  misc_feature   MCS (fragment): multiple cloning site
   4291..4375    +  CDS            large T antigen (fragment): large T antigen from SV40 (simian virus 40)
   4398..4519    +  polyA_signal   SV40 poly(A) signal: SV40 polyadenylation signal
   4553..4981    -  rep_origin     f1 ori (sequence partly withheld): f1 bacteriophage origin of replication; arrow indicates direction of (+) strand synthesis
   5008..5112    +  promoter       AmpR promoter: bla
   5114..5471    +  promoter       SV40 promoter: SV40 enhancer and early promoter
   5506..6300    +  CDS            NeoR/KanR: aminoglycoside phosphotransferase from Tn5; aph(3')-II (or nptII); confers resistance to neomycin, kanamycin, and G418 (Geneticin®)
   6321..6473    +  CDS            ble (fragment): BLE_KLEPN - Experimental evidence at protein level: Swiss-Prot protein existence level 1. Binding protein with a strong affinity to the bleomycin family of antibiotics. Binds to CL990; an antimitotic-antibiotic compound. From Klebsiella pneumoniae.
   6532..6579    +  polyA_signal   HSV TK poly(A) signal: herpes simplex virus thymidine kinase polyadenylation signal (Cole and Stacy, 1985)
   6670..6686    -  polyA_signal   bGH poly(A) signal (fragment): bovine growth hormone polyadenylation signal
>Addgene plasmid #101290 | GFP-mROCK1-delta2 | addgene full sequence | sequence record 195035 | Addgene NGS Result
TCAAAGGATCTTCTTGAGATCCTTTTTTTCTGCGCGTAATCTGCTGCTTGCAAACAAAAAAACCACCGCT
ACCAGCGGTGGTTTGTTTGCCGGATCAAGAGCTACCAACTCTTTTTCCGAAGGTAACTGGCTTCAGCAGA
GCGCAGATACCAAATACTGTTCTTCTAGTGTAGCCGTAGTTAGGCCACCACTTCAAGAACTCTGTAGCAC
CGCCTACATACCTCGCTCTGCTAATCCTGTTACCAGTGGCTGCTGCCAGTGGCGATAAGTCGTGTCTTAC
CGGGTTGGACTCAAGACGATAGTTACCGGATAAGGCGCAGCGGTCGGGCTGAACGGGGGGTTCGTGCACA
CAGCCCAGCTTGGAGCGAACGACCTACACCGAACTGAGATACCTACAGCGTGAGCTATGAGAAAGCGCCA
CGCTTCCCGAAGGGAGAAAGGCGGACAGGTATCCGGTAAGCGGCAGGGTCGGAACAGGAGAGCGCACGAG
GGAGCTTCCAGGGGGAAACGCCTGGTATCTTTATAGTCCTGTCGGGTTTCGCCACCTCTGACTTGAGCGT
CGATTTTTGTGATGCTCGTCAGGGGGGCGGAGCCTATGGAAAAACGCCAGCAACGCGGCCTTTTTACGGT
TCCTGGCCTTTTGCTGGCCTTTTGCTCACATGTTCTTTCCTGCGTTATCCCCTGATTCTGTGGATAACCG
TATTACCGCCATGCATTAGTTATTAATAGTAATCAATTACGGGGTCATTAGTTCATAGCCCATATATGGA
GTTCCGCGTTACATAACTTACGGTAAATGGCCCGCCTGGCTGACCGCCCAACGACCCCCGCCCATTGACG
TCAATAATGACGTATGTTCCCATAGTAACGCCAATAGGGACTTTCCATTGACGTCAATGGGTGGAGTATT
TACGGTAAACTGCCCACTTGGCAGTACATCAAGTGTATCATATGCCAAGTACGCCCCCTATTGACGTCAA
TGACGGTAAATGGCCCGCCTGGCATTATGCCCAGTACATGACCTTATGGGACTTTCCTACTTGGCAGTAC
ATCTACGTATTAGTCATCGCTATTACCATGGTGATGCGGTTTTGGCAGTACATCAATGGGCGTGGATAGC
GGTTTGACTCACGGGGATTTCCAAGTCTCCACCCCATTGACGTCAATGGGAGTTTGTTTTGGCACCAAAA
TCAACGGGACTTTCCAAAATGTCGTAACAACTCCGCCCCATTGACGCAAATGGGCGGTAGGCGTGTACGG
TGGGAGGTCTATATAAGCAGAGCTGGTTTAGTGAACCGTCAGATCCGCTAGCGCTACCGGTCGCCACCAT
GGTGAGCAAGGGCGAGGAGCTGTTCACCGGGGTGGTGCCCATCCTGGTCGAGCTGGACGGCGACGTAAAC
GGCCACAAGTTCAGCGTGTCCGGCGAGGGCGAGGGCGATGCCACCTACGGCAAGCTGACCCTGAAGTTCA
TCTGCACCACCGGCAAGCTGCCCGTGCCCTGGCCCACCCTCGTGACCACCCTGACCTACGGCGTGCAGTG
CTTCAGCCGCTACCCCGACCACATGAAGCAGCACGACTTCTTCAAGTCCGCCATGCCCGAAGGCTACGTC
CAGGAGCGCACCATCTTCTTCAAGGACGACGGCAACTACAAGACCCGCGCCGAGGTGAAGTTCGAGGGCG
ACACCCTGGTGAACCGCATCGAGCTGAAGGGCATCGACTTCAAGGAGGACGGCAACATCCTGGGGCACAA
GCTGGAGTACAACTACAACAGCCACAACGTCTATATCATGGCCGACAAGCAGAAGAACGGCATCAAGGTG
AACTTCAAGATCCGCCACAACATCGAGGACGGCAGCGTGCAGCTCGCCGACCACTACCAGCAGAACACCC
CCATCGGCGACGGCCCCGTGCTGCTGCCCGACAACCACTACCTGAGCACCCAGTCCGCCCTGAGCAAAGA
CCCCAACGAGAAGCGCGATCACATGGTCCTGCTGGAGTTCGTGACCGCCGCCGGGATCACTCTCGGCATG
GACGAGCTGTACAAGTCCGGACTCAGATCTCGAGCTCAAATGTCGACTGGGGACAGTTTTGAGACTCGGT
TTGAAAAAATCGACAACCTGCTGCGGGATCCCAAATCGGAAGTGAATTCAGATTGTTTGCTGGATGGATT
GGATGCCCTGGTTTATGATTTGGATTTTCCTGCCTTAAGAAAAAACAAAAATATTGACAACTTTCTAAGC
AGATATAAAGACACAATAAATAAAATTAGAGATTTACGGATGAAAGCAGAAGATTATGAAGTGGTAAAGG
TAATCGGCAGAGGTGCATTTGGAGAAGTTCAATTGGTGAGGCATAAATCCACTAGGAAGGTTTATGCTAT
GAAGCTGCTCAGCAAATTTGAAATGATTAAGAGATCGGATTCTGCTTTTTTCTGGGAAGAAAGGGACATC
ATGGCGTTTGCCAATAGTCCTTGGGTTGTTCAGCTTTTTTATGCATTCCAAGATGACCGGTATCTCTACA
TGGTGATGGAGTACATGCCTGGCGGAGACCTTGTCAACCTGATGAGCAACTATGACGTGCCTGAAAAATG
GGCAAGATTCTATACTGCAGAAGTAGTTCTTGCATTGGATGCAATCCATTCCATGGGTTTTATTCATAGA
GATGTAAAGCCTGATAACATGCTGCTGGATAAGTCTGGACATTTGAAGTTAGCAGATTTTGGTACTTGTA
TGAAGATGAATAAGGAAGGTATGGTACGATGTGACACAGCAGTTGGAACACCTGATTATATCTCACCCGA
AGTATTAAAATCCCAAGGCGGTGATGGCTATTATGGACGAGAGTGTGACTGGTGGTCAGTTGGGGTATTT
CTATATGAAATGCTCGTAGGTGACACACCTTTCTATGCAGATTCTTTGGTTGGGACTTACAGTAAAATTA
TGAACCATAAAAATTCACTTACTTTCCCTGATGATAATGACATATCAAAAGAGGCAAAAAATCTCATTTG
TGCCTTCCTTACAGACAGAGAAGTGAGATTGGGCAGAAATGGTGTAGAGGAAATCAAACGTCATCTCTTC
TTCAAAAATGATCAGTGGGCTTGGGAAACGCTCCGAGACACTGTAGCACCAGTTGTGCCTGATTTAAGTA
GTGACATTGATACTAGTAATTTTGATGACTTAGAAGAAGATAAAGGAGATGAAGAAACATTTCCTATTCC
AAAAGCTTTTGTTGGCAATCAGCTACCTTTTGTAGGATTTACATATTATAGCAATCGTAGATACTTACCT
TCAGCAAATGCCAGTGAGAACAGATCTAGCTCCAATGTGGATAAAAGCTTGCAGGAAAGTTTACAGAAAA
CAATCTACAAGCTTGAAGAGCAACTGCATAATGAAATGCAATTAAAAGATGAAATGGAGCAGAAATGCAG
AACTTCAAACTTAAAACTAGACAAGATAATGAAAGAATTGGATGAAGAGGGGAATCAAAGAAGAAATCTA
GAATCTGCAGTGTCTCAAATTGAGAAAGAAAAGATGTTGCTACAACATAGAATTAATGAGTACCAAAGAA
AAGTGGAACAGGAAAATGAGAAGAGAAGAAATATAGAAAATGAAGTTTCTACACTAAAGGACCAGTTAGA
AGACTTACGGAAAGCAAGTCAGACCTCACAGCTTGCTAATGAGAAGCTGACACAGTTACAGAAGCAGTTA
GAAGAAGCGAATGACTTACTTAGGACAGAATCAGACACAGCTGTAAGATTAAGGAAGAGTCACACAGAGA
TGAGCAAGTCAATTAGTCAGCTAGAGTCCCTGAACAGAGAATTACAGGAAAGAAACAGAATTTTAGAGAA
TTCCAAGTCACAAGCAGACAAGGATTACTACCAGCTGCAAGCTGTATTGGAAGCTGAGCGAAGAGACAGA
GGGCATGATTCTGAGATGATTGGAGACCTTCAAGCACGAATTACATCTTTACAAGAAGAAGTGAAACATC
TCAAACATAATCTTGAAAGAGTGGAAGGAGAAAGAAAAGAGGCTCAAGACATGCTTAATCATTCAGAAAA
GGAAAAGAATAATTTGGAGATAGATTTGAATTACAAGCTCAAGTCTATACAACAGCGGTTAGAACAAGAA
GTAAATGAACATAAAGTCACCAAAGCACGCCTAACTGACAAGCACCAATCTATCGAAGAGGCAAAGTCTG
TTGCCATGTGTGAAATGGAAAAAAAGCTGAAGGAAGAGAGAGAAGCTCGATAAGGTACCGCGGGCCCGGG
ATCCACCGGATCTAGATAACTGATCATAATCAGCCATACCACATTTGTAGAGGTTTTACTTGCTTTAAAA
AACCTCCCACACCTCCCCCTGAACCTGAAACATAAAATGAATGCAATTGTTGTTGTTAACTTGTTTATTG
CAGCTTATAATGGTTACAAATAAAGCAATAGCATCACAAATTTCACAAATAAAGCATTTTTTTCACTGCA
TTCTAGTTGTGGTTTGTCCAAACTCATCAATGTATCTTAACGCGTAAATTGTAAGCGTTAATATTTTGTT
AAAATTCGCGTTAAATTTTTGTTAAATCAGCTCATTTTTTAACCAATAGGCCGAAATCGGCAAAATCCCT
TATAAATCAAAAGAATAGACCGAGATAGGGT
[37 nt withheld, positions 4652-4688]
AAAGAACGTGGACTCCAACGTCAAAGG
[49 nt withheld, positions 4716-4764]
T
[91 nt withheld, positions 4766-4856]
G
[124 nt withheld, positions 4858-4981]
CAGGTGGCACTTTTCGGGGAAATGTGCGCGGAACCCCTATTTGTTTATTTTTCTAAATACATTCAAATAT
GTATCCGCTCATGAGACAATAACCCTGATAAATGCTTCAATAATATTGAAAAAGGAAGAGTCCTGAGGCG
GAAAGAACCAGCTGTGGAATGTGTGTCAGTTAGGGTGTGGAAAGTCCCCAGGCTCCCCAGCAGGCAGAAG
TATGCAAAGCATGCATCTCAATTAGTCAGCAACCAGGTGTGGAAAGTCCCCAGGCTCCCCAGCAGGCAGA
AGTATGCAAAGCATGCATCTCAATTAGTCAGCAACCATAGTCCCGCCCCTAACTCCGCCCATCCCGCCCC
TAACTCCGCCCAGTTCCGCCCATTCTCCGCCCCATGGCTGACTAATTTTTTTTATTTATGCAGAGGCCGA
GGCCGCCTCGGCCTCTGAGCTATTCCAGAAGTAGTGAGGAGGCTTTTTTGGAGGCCTAGGCTTTTGCAAA
GATCGATCAAGAGACAGGATGAGGATCGTTTCGCATGATTGAACAAGATGGATTGCACGCAGGTTCTCCG
GCCGCTTGGGTGGAGAGGCTATTCGGCTATGACTGGGCACAACAGACAATCGGCTGCTCTGATGCCGCCG
TGTTCCGGCTGTCAGCGCAGGGGCGCCCGGTTCTTTTTGTCAAGACCGACCTGTCCGGTGCCCTGAATGA
ACTGCAAGACGAGGCAGCGCGGCTATCGTGGCTGGCCACGACGGGCGTTCCTTGCGCAGCTGTGCTCGAC
GTTGTCACTGAAGCGGGAAGGGACTGGCTGCTATTGGGCGAAGTGCCGGGGCAGGATCTCCTGTCATCTC
ACCTTGCTCCTGCCGAGAAAGTATCCATCATGGCTGATGCAATGCGGCGGCTGCATACGCTTGATCCGGC
TACCTGCCCATTCGACCACCAAGCGAAACATCGCATCGAGCGAGCACGTACTCGGATGGAAGCCGGTCTT
GTCGATCAGGATGATCTGGACGAAGAGCATCAGGGGCTCGCGCCAGCCGAACTGTTCGCCAGGCTCAAGG
CGAGCATGCCCGACGGCGAGGATCTCGTCGTGACCCATGGCGATGCCTGCTTGCCGAATATCATGGTGGA
AAATGGCCGCTTTTCTGGATTCATCGACTGTGGCCGGCTGGGTGTGGCGGACCGCTATCAGGACATAGCG
TTGGCTACCCGTGATATTGCTGAAGAGCTTGGCGGCGAATGGGCTGACCGCTTCCTCGTGCTTTACGGTA
TCGCCGCTCCCGATTCGCAGCGCATCGCCTTCTATCGCCTTCTTGACGAGTTCTTCTGAGCGGGACTCTG
GGGTTCGAAATGACCGACCAAGCGACGCCCAACCTGCCATCACGAGATTTCGATTCCACCGCCGCCTTCT
ATGAAAGGTTGGGCTTCGGAATCGTTTTCCGGGACGCCGGCTGGATGATCCTCCAGCGCGGGGATCTCAT
GCTGGAGTTCTTCGCCCACCCTAGGGGGAGGCTAACTGAAACACGGAAGGAGACAATACCGGAAGGAACC
CGCGCTATGACGGCAATAAAAAGACAGAATAAAACGCACGGTGTTGGGTCGTTTGTTCATAAACGCGGGG
TTCGGTCCCAGGGCTGGCACTCTGTCGATACCCCACCGAGACCCCATTGGGGCCAATACGCCCGCGTTTC
TTCCTTTTCCCCACCCCACCCCCCAAGTTCGGGTGAAGGCCCAGGGCTCGCAGCCAACGTCGGGGCGGCA
GGCCCTGCCATAGCCTCAGGTTACTCATATATACTTTAGATTGATTTAAAACTTCATTTTTAATTTAAAA
GGATCTAGGTGAAGATCCTTTTTGATAATCTCATGACCAAAATCCCTTAACGTGAGTTTTCGTTCCACTG
AGCGTCAGACCCCGTAGAAAAGA
